>Addgene plasmid #56245 | mIFP12-Annexin-12 | addgene full sequence | sequence record 218631 | Addgene NGS Result
ATAGTAATCAATTACGGGGTCATTAGTTCATAGCCCATATATGGAGTTCCGCGTTACATAACTTACGGTA
AATGGCCCGCCTGGCTGACCGCCCAACGACCCCCGCCCATTGACGTCAATAATGACGTATGTTCCCATAG
TAACGCCAATAGGGACTTTCCATTGACGTCAATGGGTGGAGTATTTACGGTAAACTGCCCACTTGGCAGT
ACATCAAGTGTATCATATGCCAAGTACGCCCCCTATTGACGTCAATGACGGTAAATGGCCCGCCTGGCAT
TATGCCCAGTACATGACCTTATGGGACTTTCCTACTTGGCAGTACATCTACGTATTAGTCATCGCTATTA
CCATGGTGATGCGGTTTTGGCAGTACATCAATGGGCGTGGATAGCGGTTTGACTCACGGGGATTTCCAAG
TCTCCACCCCATTGACGTCAATGGGAGTTTGTTTTGGCACCAAAATCAACGGGACTTTCCAAAATGTCGT
AACAACTCCGCCCCATTGACGCAAATGGGCGGTAGGCGTGTACGGTGGGAGGTCTATATAAGCAGAGCTG
GTTTAGTGAACCGTCAGATCCGCTAGCGCTACCGGTCGCCACCATGTCGGTACCGCTGACTACCTCAGCA
TTCGGCCACGCGTTTCTGGCTAACTGTGAACGCGAGCAGATCCACCTGGCGGGCTCCATTCAGCCGCACG
GTATCCTGCTGGCTGTGAAAGAGCCGGACAACGTGGTGATCCAGGCTTCTATTAACGCTGCGGAGTTCCT
GAACACCAACTCTGTTGTTGGCCGTCCGCTGCGTGACCTGGGCGGCGATCTGCCTTTGCAGATCCTGCCG
CACCTGAACGGCCCGCTGCACCTGGCTCCGATGACCCTGCGTTGTACCGTGGGTTCTCCGCCGCGTCGTG
TGGACTGTACCATTCATCGTCCGTCTAACGGCGGCCTGATCGTAGAACTGGAACCAGCAACCAAGACCAC
TAACATTGCGCCGGCTCTGGACGGTGCGTTTCATCGTATCACTTCTTCATCCTCCCTGATGGGCCTGTGT
GACGAAACCGCGACTATTATCCGTGAGATTACTGGCTACGACCGTGTGATGGTAGTACGTTTCGATGAAG
AGGGTAATGGCGAAATTCTGTCCGAACGTCGTCGTGCGGACCTGGAAGCGTTCCTGGGTAACCGCTACCC
GGCGTCTACTATTCCGCAGATCGCTCGTCGCCTGTACGAACATAACCGTGTTCGCCTGCTGGTAGATGTG
AACTATACTCCGGTTCCGCTACAGCCGCGCATCAGCCCGCTGAACGGTCGTGATCTGGATATGTCCCTGT
CTTGCCTGCGCTCTATGTCCCCGATCCACCAGAAATACATGCAGGACATGGGCGTTGGCGCGACCCTGGT
TTGCTCTCTGATGGTGTCTGGTCGTCTGTGGGGTCTGATCGCTTGCCACCACTACGAACCGCGCTTCGTT
CCGTTCCACATTCGCGCTGCTGGCGAAGCGCTGGCGGAAACTTGTGCGATCCGCATCGCGACGCTGGAGA
GCTTTGCACAGTCTCAGTCCAAAGGTGGCGGAAGCGGCGGCGGAAGCGGTGGCGGAAGTTCCGGACTCAG
ATCTCGAGCTCAAGCTTCGAATTCTATGGCCATGGCAACCAAAGGAGGTACTGTCAAAGCTGCTTCAGGA
TTCAATGCCATGGAAGATGCCCAGACCCTGAGGAAGGCCATGAAAGGGCTCGGCACCGATGAAGACGCCA
TTATTAGCGTCCTTGCCTACCGCAACACCGCCCAGCGCCAGGAGATCAGGACAGCCTACAAGAGCACCAT
CGGCAGGGACTTGATAGACGACCTGAAGTCAGAACTGAGTGGCAACTTCGAGCAGGTGATTGTGGGGATG
ATGACGCCCACGGTGCTGTATGACGTGCAAGAGCTGCGAAGGGCCATGAAGGGAGCCGGCACTGATGAGG
GCTGCCTAATTGAGATCCTGGCCTCCCGGACCCCTGAGGAGATCCGGCGCATAAGCCAAACCTACCAGCA
GCAATATGGACGGAGCCTTGAAGATGACATTCGCTCTGACACATCGTTCATGTTCCAGCGAGTGCTGGTG
TCTCTGTCAGCTGGTGGGAGGGATGAAGGAAATTATCTGGACGATGCTCTCGTGAGACAGGATGCCCAGG
ACCTGTATGAGGCTGGAGAGAAGAAATGGGGGACAGATGAGGTGAAATTTCTAACTGTTCTCTGTTCCCG
GAACCGAAATCACCTGTTGCATGTGTTTGATGAATACAAAAGGATATCACAGAAGGATATTGAACAGAGT
ATTAAATCTGAAACATCTGGTAGCTTTGAAGATGCTCTGCTGGCTATAGTAAAGTGCATGAGGAACAAAT
CTGCATATTTTGCTGAAAAGCTCTATAAATCGATGAAGGGCTTGGGCACCGATGATAACACCCTCATCAG
AGTGATGGTTTCTCGAGCAGAAATTGACATGTTGGATATCCGGGCACACTTCAAGAGACTCTATGGAAAG
TCTCTGTACTCGTTCATCAAGGGTGACACATCTGGAGACTACAGGAAAGTACTGCTTGTTCTCTGTGGAG
GAGATGATTAAGGATCCACCGGATCTAGATAACTGATCATAATCAGCCATACCACATTTGTAGAGGTTTT
ACTTGCTTTAAAAAACCTCCCACACCTCCCCCTGAACCTGAAACATAAAATGAATGCAATTGTTGTTGTT
AACTTGTTTATTGCAGCTTATAATGGTTACAAATAAAGCAATAGCATCACAAATTTCACAAATAAAGCAT
TTTTTTCACTGCATTCTAGTTGTGGTTTGTCCAAACTCATCAATGTATCTTAACGCGTAAATTGTAAGCG
TTAATATTTTGTTAAAATTCGCGTTAAATTTTTGTTAAATCAGCTCATTTTTTAACCAATAGGCCGAAAT
CGGCAAAATCCCTTATAAATCAAAAGAATAGACCGAGATAGGGT
[37 nt withheld, positions 2985-3021]
AAAGAACGTGGACTCCAACGTCAAAGG
[49 nt withheld, positions 3049-3097]
T
[91 nt withheld, positions 3099-3189]
G
[124 nt withheld, positions 3191-3314]
CAGGTGGCACTTTTCGGGGAAATGTGCGCGGAACCCCTATTTGTTTATTTTTCTAAATACATTCAAATAT
GTATCCGCTCATGAGACAATAACCCTGATAAATGCTTCAATAATATTGAAAAAGGAAGAGTCCTGAGGCG
GAAAGAACCAGCTGTGGAATGTGTGTCAGTTAGGGTGTGGAAAGTCCCCAGGCTCCCCAGCAGGCAGAAG
TATGCAAAGCATGCATCTCAATTAGTCAGCAACCAGGTGTGGAAAGTCCCCAGGCTCCCCAGCAGGCAGA
AGTATGCAAAGCATGCATCTCAATTAGTCAGCAACCATAGTCCCGCCCCTAACTCCGCCCATCCCGCCCC
TAACTCCGCCCAGTTCCGCCCATTCTCCGCCCCATGGCTGACTAATTTTTTTTATTTATGCAGAGGCCGA
GGCCGCCTCGGCCTCTGAGCTATTCCAGAAGTAGTGAGGAGGCTTTTTTGGAGGCCTAGGCTTTTGCAAA
GATCGATCAAGAGACAGGATGAGGATCGTTTCGCATGATTGAACAAGATGGATTGCACGCAGGTTCTCCG
GCCGCTTGGGTGGAGAGGCTATTCGGCTATGACTGGGCACAACAGACAATCGGCTGCTCTGATGCCGCCG
TGTTCCGGCTGTCAGCGCAGGGGCGCCCGGTTCTTTTTGTCAAGACCGACCTGTCCGGTGCCCTGAATGA
ACTGCAAGACGAGGCAGCGCGGCTATCGTGGCTGGCCACGACGGGCGTTCCTTGCGCAGCTGTGCTCGAC
GTTGTCACTGAAGCGGGAAGGGACTGGCTGCTATTGGGCGAAGTGCCGGGGCAGGATCTCCTGTCATCTC
ACCTTGCTCCTGCCGAGAAAGTATCCATCATGGCTGATGCAATGCGGCGGCTGCATACGCTTGATCCGGC
TACCTGCCCATTCGACCACCAAGCGAAACATCGCATCGAGCGAGCACGTACTCGGATGGAAGCCGGTCTT
GTCGATCAGGATGATCTGGACGAAGAGCATCAGGGGCTCGCGCCAGCCGAACTGTTCGCCAGGCTCAAGG
CGAGCATGCCCGACGGCGAGGATCTCGTCGTGACCCATGGCGATGCCTGCTTGCCGAATATCATGGTGGA
AAATGGCCGCTTTTCTGGATTCATCGACTGTGGCCGGCTGGGTGTGGCGGACCGCTATCAGGACATAGCG
TTGGCTACCCGTGATATTGCTGAAGAGCTTGGCGGCGAATGGGCTGACCGCTTCCTCGTGCTTTACGGTA
TCGCCGCTCCCGATTCGCAGCGCATCGCCTTCTATCGCCTTCTTGACGAGTTCTTCTGAGCGGGACTCTG
GGGTTCGAAATGACCGACCAAGCGACGCCCAACCTGCCATCACGAGATTTCGATTCCACCGCCGCCTTCT
ATGAAAGGTTGGGCTTCGGAATCGTTTTCCGGGACGCCGGCTGGATGATCCTCCAGCGCGGGGATCTCAT
GCTGGAGTTCTTCGCCCACCCTAGGGGGAGGCTAACTGAAACACGGAAGGAGACAATACCGGAAGGAACC
CGCGCTATGACGGCAATAAAAAGACAGAATAAAACGCACGGTGTTGGGTCGTTTGTTCATAAACGCGGGG
TTCGGTCCCAGGGCTGGCACTCTGTCGATACCCCACCGAGACCCCATTGGGGCCAATACGCCCGCGTTTC
TTCCTTTTCCCCACCCCACCCCCCAAGTTCGGGTGAAGGCCCAGGGCTCGCAGCCAACGTCGGGGCGGCA
GGCCCTGCCATAGCCTCAGGTTACTCATATATACTTTAGATTGATTTAAAACTTCATTTTTAATTTAAAA
GGATCTAGGTGAAGATCCTTTTTGATAATCTCATGACCAAAATCCCTTAACGTGAGTTTTCGTTCCACTG
AGCGTCAGACCCCGTAGAAAAGATCAAAGGATCTTCTTGAGATCCTTTTTTTCTGCGCGTAATCTGCTGC
TTGCAAACAAAAAAACCACCGCTACCAGCGGTGGTTTGTTTGCCGGATCAAGAGCTACCAACTCTTTTTC
CGAAGGTAACTGGCTTCAGCAGAGCGCAGATACCAAATACTGTTCTTCTAGTGTAGCCGTAGTTAGGCCA
CCACTTCAAGAACTCTGTAGCACCGCCTACATACCTCGCTCTGCTAATCCTGTTACCAGTGGCTGCTGCC
AGTGGCGATAAGTCGTGTCTTACCGGGTTGGACTCAAGACGATAGTTACCGGATAAGGCGCAGCGGTCGG
GCTGAACGGGGGGTTCGTGCACACAGCCCAGCTTGGAGCGAACGACCTACACCGAACTGAGATACCTACA
GCGTGAGCTATGAGAAAGCGCCACGCTTCCCGAAGGGAGAAAGGCGGACAGGTATCCGGTAAGCGGCAGG
GTCGGAACAGGAGAGCGCACGAGGGAGCTTCCAGGGGGAAACGCCTGGTATCTTTATAGTCCTGTCGGGT
TTCGCCACCTCTGACTTGAGCGTCGATTTTTGTGATGCTCGTCAGGGGGGCGGAGCCTATGGAAAAACGC
CAGCAACGCGGCCTTTTTACGGTTCCTGGCCTTTTGCTGGCCTTTTGCTCACATGTTCTTTCCTGCGTTA
TCCCCTGATTCTGTGGATAACCGTATTACCGCCATGCATTAGTTATTA
Features (pLannotate 1.2.2; 15 found; start..end, strand, type, name):
     52..355     +  enhancer       CMV enhancer: human cytomegalovirus immediate early enhancer
    356..559     +  promoter       CMV promoter: human cytomegalovirus (CMV) immediate early promoter
    604..1563    +  CDS            mIFP: mIFP is a basic (constitutively fluorescent) near ir fluorescent protein published in 2015, derived from Bradyrhizobium sp.. It has very low acid sensitivity. It requires the cofactor biliverdin for fluorescence.
   1600..1635    +  misc_feature   MCS (fragment): multiple cloning site
   1642..2598    +  CDS            ANXA4: ANXA4_HUMAN - Also known as ANX4. Experimental evidence at protein level: Swiss-Prot protein existence level 1. Calcium/phospholipid-binding protein which promotes membrane fusion and is involved in exocytosis. From Homo sapiens (Human).
   2624..2708    +  CDS            large T antigen (fragment): large T antigen from SV40 (simian virus 40)
   2731..2852    +  polyA_signal   SV40 poly(A) signal: SV40 polyadenylation signal
   2886..3314    -  rep_origin     f1 ori (sequence partly withheld): f1 bacteriophage origin of replication; arrow indicates direction of (+) strand synthesis
   3341..3445    +  promoter       AmpR promoter: bla
   3447..3804    +  promoter       SV40 promoter: SV40 enhancer and early promoter
   3839..4633    +  CDS            NeoR/KanR: aminoglycoside phosphotransferase from Tn5; aph(3')-II (or nptII); confers resistance to neomycin, kanamycin, and G418 (Geneticin®)
   4654..4806    +  CDS            ble (fragment): BLE_KLEPN - Experimental evidence at protein level: Swiss-Prot protein existence level 1. Binding protein with a strong affinity to the bleomycin family of antibiotics. Binds to CL990; an antimitotic-antibiotic compound. From Klebsiella pneumoniae.
   4865..4912    +  polyA_signal   HSV TK poly(A) signal: herpes simplex virus thymidine kinase polyadenylation signal (Cole and Stacy, 1985)
   5003..5019    -  polyA_signal   bGH poly(A) signal (fragment): bovine growth hormone polyadenylation signal
   5241..5829    +  rep_origin     ori: high-copy-number ColE1/pMB1/pBR322/pUC origin of replication
