[The description below was written by a language model from this plasmid's Addgene catalogue record and pLannotate feature annotations shown in this document.]
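Description:
mIFP12-Annexin-12 is a mammalian expression plasmid of about 6 kb that encodes a fusion of the monomeric infrared fluorescent protein mIFP to human annexin A4 (ANXA4). It is built on an mIFP12 backbone whose layout resembles the classic C1-type fluorescent protein fusion vectors. Propagation in E. coli relies on a high-copy ColE1/pUC origin. A single Tn5 NeoR/KanR gene provides both selections: the bacterial bla promoter drives it for kanamycin resistance in bacteria, and the SV40 enhancer/early promoter drives it for G418 selection of transfected mammalian cells, with an HSV TK polyadenylation signal terminating the transcript. An f1 origin is also present. The short ble, bGH poly(A) and SV40 large T antigen fragments in the annotation look like backbone remnants or partial sequence matches rather than functional elements.

The expression cassette uses the human CMV immediate early enhancer and promoter to drive the mIFP coding sequence. This is followed by a short segment derived from the multiple cloning site that serves as a linker, then the ANXA4 open reading frame and an SV40 polyadenylation signal. The fluorescent protein therefore sits at the N terminus of annexin A4. The "12" in the name may refer to linker length, but the record does not say so. ANXA4 is a calcium- and phospholipid-binding protein, and the record lists the fusion's localization as membrane. mIFP derives from a Bradyrhizobium bacteriophytochrome, needs biliverdin as a cofactor, and has a recorded excitation of 683 nm and emission of 704 nm. The construct is suited to use as a near-infrared membrane localization marker in live-cell imaging, and it also shows how mIFP performs as a fusion tag.
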