Addgene plasmid #56245: mIFP12-Annexin-12
Purpose: Localization: Membrane, Excitation: 683, Emission: 704
Depositing lab: Michael Davidson. Depositing organization: Florida State University, Tallahassee. Publication: A naturally monomeric infrared fluorescent protein for protein labeling in vivo. Yu D, Baird MA, Allen JR, Howe ES, Klassen MP, Reade A, Makhijani K, Song Y, Liu S, Murthy Z, Zhang SQ, Weiner OD, Kornberg TB, Jan YN, Davidson MW, Shu X. Nat Methods. 2015 Aug;12(8):763-765. doi: 10.1038/nmeth.3447. Epub 2015 Jun 22. PubMed 26098020.
Backbone
  Vector backbone: mIFP12
  Backbone size w/o insert (bp): 4750
  Vector type: Mammalian Expression
  Selectable markers: Neomycin (select with G418)
Growth in bacteria
  Bacterial resistance: Kanamycin, 50 μg/mL
  Growth temperature: 37°C
  Growth strain: DH5alpha
  Copy number: High Copy
Gene/Insert
  Gene/Insert name: Annexin (alt name: NM_001153.3)
  Species: H. sapiens (human)
  Entrez Gene: ANXA4 (a.k.a. ANX4, HEL-S-274, P32.5, PAP-II, PIG28, PP4-X, ZAP36)
  Promoter: CMV
  Tag / fusion protein: mIFP12 (N terminal on insert)
  Cloning method: Unknown
  Sequencing primers: 5′ CMV-F; 3′ SV40pA-R
Terms and licenses: Academic/Nonprofit Terms; Industry Terms
Depositor comments: . Excitation = 683; Emission = 704
How to cite: mIFP12-Annexin-12 was a gift from Michael Davidson (Addgene plasmid # 56245 ; http://n2t.net/addgene:56245 ; RRID:Addgene_56245)
