>Addgene plasmid #56245 | mIFP12-Annexin-12 | depositor partial sequence | sequence record 87144 | insert sequence
GCCGGCTAGTGACGTCAGATCCGCTAGCGCTACCGGTCGCCACCATGTCGGTACCGCTGACTACCTCAGC
ATTCGGCCACGCGTTTCTGGCTAACTGTGAACGCGAGCAGATCCACCTGGCGGGCTCCATTCAGCCGCAC
GGTATCCTGCTGGCTGTGAAAGAGCCGGACAACGTGGTGATCCAGGCTTCTATTAACGCTGCGGAGTTCC
TGAACACCAACTCTGTTGTTGGCCGTCCGCTGCGTGACCTGGGCGGCGATCTGCCTTTGCAGATCCTGCC
GCACCTGAACGGCCCGCTGCACCTGGCTCCGATGACCCTGCGTTGTACCGTGGGTTCTCCGCCGCGTCGT
GTGGACTGTACCATTCATCGTCCGTCTAACGGCGGCCTGATCGTAGAACTGGAACCAGCAACCAAGACCA
CTAACATTGCGCCGGCTCTGGACGGTGCGTTTCATCGTATCACTTCTTCATCCTCCCTGATGGGCCTGTG
TGACGAAACCGCGACTATTATCCGTGAGATTACTGGCTACGACCGTGTGATGGTAGTACGTTTCGATGAA
GAGGGTAATGGCGAAATTCTGTCCGAACGTCGTCGTGCGGACCTGGAAGCGTTCCTGGGTAACCGCTACC
CGGCGTCTACTATTCCGCAGATCGCTCGTCGCCTGTACGAACATAACCGTGTTCGCCTGCTGGTAGATGT
GAACTATACTCCGGTTCCGCTACAGCCGCGCATCAGCCCGCTGAACGGTCGTGATCTGGATATGTCCCTG
TCTTGCCTGCGCTCTATGTCCCCGATCCACCAGAAATACATGCAGGACATGGGCGTTGGCGCGACCCTGG
TTTGCTCTCTGATGGTGTCTGGTCGTCTGTGGGGTCTGATCGCTTGCCACCACTACGAACCGCGCTTCGT
TCCGTTCCACATTCGCGCTGCTGGCGAAGCGCTGGCGGAAACTTGTGCGATCCGCATCGCGACGCTGGAG
AGCTTTGCACAGTCTCAGTCCAAAGTGCGGAGCGGCGCGAGCGTGCGAGTTCCGGACTCAGATCTCGAGC
TCA
