>Addgene plasmid #56245 | mIFP12-Annexin-12 | depositor partial sequence | sequence record 87145 | insert sequence 2
AGCTCAGCTCGATCTATGCCATGCACAAAGGAGGTACTGTCAAAGCTGCTTCAGGATTCAATGCCATGGA
AGATGCCCAGACCTGAGGAAGCCATGAAAGGGCTCGGCACCGATGAAGACGCCATTATTAGCGTCCTTGC
CTACCGCAACACCGCCCAGCGCCAGGAGATCAGGACAGCCTACAAGAGCACCATCGGCAGGGACTTGATA
GACGACCTGAAGTCAGAACTGAGTGGCAACTTCGAGCAGGTGATTGTGGGGATGATGACGCCCACGGTGC
TGTATGACGTGCAAGAGCTGCGAAGGGCCATGAAGGGAGCCGGCACTGATGAGGGCTGCCTAATTGAGAT
CCTGGCCTCCCGGACCCCTGAGGAGATCCGGCGCATAAGCCAAACCTACCAGCAGCAATATGGACGGAGC
CTTGAAGATGACATTCGCTCTGACACATCGTTCATGTTCCAGCGAGTGCTGGTGTCTCTGTCAGCTGGTG
GGAGGGATGAAGGAAATTATCTGGACGATGCTCTCGTGAGACAGGATGCCCAGGACCTGTATGAGGCTGG
AGAGAAGAAATGGGGGACAGATGAGGTGAAATTTCTAACTGTTCTCTGTTCCCGGAACCGAAATCACCTG
TTGCATGTGTTTGATGAATACAAAAGGATATCACAGAAGGATATTGAACAGAGTATTAAATCTGAAACAT
CTGGTAGCTTTGAAGATGCTCTGCTGGCTATAGTAAAGTGCATGAGGAACAAATCTGCATATTTTGCTGA
AAAGCTCTATAAATCGATGAAGGGCTTGGGCACCGATGATAACACCCTCATCAGAGTGATGGTTTCTCGA
GCAGAAATTGACATGTTGGATATCCGGGCACACTTCAAGAGACTCTATGGAAAGTCTCTGTACTCGTTCA
TCAAGGGTGACACATCTGGAGACTACAGGAAAGTACTGCTTGTTCTCTGTGGAGGAGATGATTAAGGATC
CACCGGATCTAGATAACTGATCATAATCAGCCATACCACATGAGAGAATCC
